Addgene plasmid #144452: TFORF2976
Purpose: Lentiviral vector for overexpressing transcription factor ORFs with unique 24-bp barcodes. Barcodes facilitate identification of transcription factors in pooled screens.
Depositing lab: Feng Zhang. Depositing organization: Broad Institute. Publication: A transcription factor atlas of directed differentiation. Joung J, Ma S, Tay T, Geiger-Schuller KR, Kirchgatterer PC, Verdine VK, Guo B, Arias-Garcia MA, Allen WE, Singh A, Kuksenko O, Abudayyeh OO, Gootenberg JS, Fu Z, Macrae RK, Buenrostro JD, Regev A, Zhang F. Cell. 2023 Jan 5;186(1):209-229.e26. doi: 10.1016/j.cell.2022.11.026. PubMed 36608654.
Backbone
  Vector backbone: pLX_TRC317
  Backbone manufacturer: Broad Institute Genetic Perturbation Platform
  Backbone size w/o insert (bp): 8264
  Vector type: Mammalian Expression, Lentiviral
  Selectable markers: Puromycin
Growth in bacteria
  Bacterial resistance: Ampicillin, 100 μg/mL
  Growth temperature: 37°C
  Growth strain: NEB Stable
  Copy number: High Copy
Gene/Insert
  Gene/Insert name: TULP2
  Species: H. sapiens (human)
  Insert size (bp): 1766
  Entrez Gene: TULP2 (a.k.a. CT65, TUBL2)
  Promoter: EF1a
  Tag / fusion protein: V5 (C terminal on insert)
  Cloning method: Gateway Cloning
  Sequencing primers: 5′ GGGTGGAGACTGAAGTTAGGCCAG; 3′ CACATAGCGTAAAAGGAGCAACATAG
Resource information
  A portion of this plasmid was derived from a plasmid made by: Broad Institute Genetic Perturbation Platform
Terms and licenses: Academic/Nonprofit Terms; Industry Terms: Not Available to Industry
Depositor comments: NM_003323.2 Please test multiple small colonies in case of plasmid recombination. To make this collection available in a timely manner, a portion of this collection was not fully sequenced by Addgene. If an Addgene verified full plasmid sequence is not available, please contact us prior to placing an order to request the full sequence.
How to cite: TFORF2976 was a gift from Feng Zhang (Addgene plasmid # 144452 ; http://n2t.net/addgene:144452 ; RRID:Addgene_144452)
