[The description below was written by a language model from this plasmid's Addgene catalogue record and pLannotate feature annotations shown in this document.]
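Description:
TFORF2976 is a third-generation-style, self-inactivating lentiviral expression plasmid built on the pLX_TRC317 backbone. It carries the human TULP2 open reading frame (tubby-like protein 2, also known as TUBL2 or CT65) as one member of a barcoded transcription factor ORF collection. In bacteria it is maintained through a high-copy ColE1/pUC-type origin and selected with ampicillin via β-lactamase. An f1 origin and residual lac, T7 and T3 elements also remain from the cloning backbone. The depositor warns that the plasmid can recombine, as is common for LTR-containing vectors.

The viral cassette begins with an RSV promoter fused to a truncated HIV-1 5' LTR, which drives genomic RNA production in packaging cells. This is followed by the Ψ packaging signal, a gag fragment, the RRE for Rev-dependent nuclear export, and a cPPT/CTS. An SV40 early promoter drives puromycin N-acetyltransferase for selecting transduced mammalian cells. Downstream, the EF-1α promoter constitutively expresses TULP2, which was inserted by Gateway recombination and is flanked by attB1 and attB2 sites. The ORF reads through into a C-terminal V5 epitope tag for detection. A WPRE enhances transcript expression, and the ΔU3 3' LTR inactivates the viral promoter after integration. An SV40 polyadenylation signal lies beyond the LTR.

According to the record, each construct in the series carries a unique 24-bp barcode. The barcode is not annotated in the feature table, so its position is not stated. These barcodes allow the overexpressed factor to be identified in pooled screens, such as those testing which transcription factors direct cell differentiation.
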