Features (pLannotate 1.2.2; 34 found; start..end, strand, type, name):
      5..231     +  promoter       RSV promoter: Rous sarcoma virus enhancer/promoter
    232..412     +  LTR            5' LTR (truncated): truncated 5' long terminal repeat (LTR) from HIV-1
    459..584     +  misc_feature   HIV-1 Ψ: packaging signal of human immunodeficiency virus type 1
    568..931     +  CDS            HIV-1 gag (fragment): gag protein from human immunodeficiency virus 1; gag
   1077..1310    +  misc_feature   RRE: The Rev response element (RRE) of HIV-1 allows for Rev-dependent mRNA export from the nucleus to the cytoplasm.
   1687..1713    +  CDS            Rev (fragment): human immunodeficiency virus 1 (HIV-1) Rev protein; rev; enhances nuclear export of unspliced and incompletely spliced viral mRNAs
   1720..1743    +  promoter       SV40 promoter (fragment): SV40 early promoter
   1744..1815    +  promoter       SV40 promoter (fragment): SV40 enhancer and early promoter
   1839..1974    +  rep_origin     SV40 ori: SV40 origin of replication
   2020..2616    +  CDS            PuroR (fragment): puromycin N-acetyltransferase; pac from Streptomyces; confers resistance to puromycin
   2665..2782    +  misc_feature   cPPT/CTS: central polypurine tract and central termination sequence of HIV-1
   2847..2913    +  CDS            small t antigen (fragment): SV40 (simian virus 40) small t antigen
   2920..4098    +  promoter       EF-1α promoter: strong constitutive promoter for human elongation factor EF-1α
   4119..4136    +  protein_bind   attB1 (fragment): mutant version of attB; core recombination site for the Gateway® BP reaction BP Clonase™
   4142..5701    +  CDS            TULP2: TULP2_HUMAN - Also known as TUBL2. Experimental evidence at transcript level: Swiss-Prot protein existence level 2. From Homo sapiens (Human).
   5703..5727    -  protein_bind   attB2: mutant version of attB; recombination site for the Gateway® BP reaction BP Clonase™
   5735..5776    +  CDS            V5 tag: epitope tag from simian virus 5
   5792..5845    +  promoter       U6 promoter (fragment): RNA polymerase III promoter for human U6 snRNA
   5887..6475    +  misc_feature   WPRE: woodchuck hepatitis virus posttranscriptional regulatory element
   6526..6545    +  misc_feature   cPPT/CTS (fragment): central polypurine tract and central termination sequence of HIV-1
   6547..6780    +  LTR            3' LTR (ΔU3): self-inactivating 3' long terminal repeat (LTR) from HIV-1
   6858..6979    +  polyA_signal   SV40 poly(A) signal: SV40 polyadenylation signal
   7019..7154    +  rep_origin     SV40 ori: SV40 origin of replication
   7175..7193    -  promoter       T7 promoter: promoter for bacteriophage T7 RNA polymerase
   7201..7356    +  CDS            lacZα (fragment): LacZα fragment of β-galactosidase; lacZ fragment
   7361..7789    +  rep_origin     f1 ori (sequence partly withheld): f1 bacteriophage origin of replication; arrow indicates direction of (+) strand synthesis
   7842..7946    +  promoter       AmpR promoter: bla
   7947..8807    +  CDS            AmpR: β-lactamase; bla; confers resistance to ampicillin, carbenicillin, and related antibiotics
   8978..9566    +  rep_origin     ori: high-copy-number ColE1/pMB1/pBR322/pUC origin of replication
   9749..9841    +  CDS            lacI (fragment): lac repressor; lacI; The lac repressor binds to the lac operator to inhibit transcription in E. coli. This inhibition can be relieved by adding lactose or isopropyl-β-D-thiogalactopyranoside (IPTG).
   9854..9875    +  protein_bind   CAP binding site: CAP binding activates transcription in the presence of cAMP. E. coli catabolite activator protein
   9890..9920    +  promoter       lac promoter: promoter for the E. coli lac operon
   9928..9944    +  protein_bind   lac operator: The lac repressor binds to the lac operator to inhibit transcription in E. coli. This inhibition can be relieved by adding lactose or isopropyl-β-D-thiogalactopyranoside (IPTG). lac repressor encoded by lacI
   9989..10007   +  promoter       T3 promoter: promoter for bacteriophage T3 RNA polymerase
>Addgene plasmid #144452 | TFORF2976 | addgene full sequence | sequence record 407334 | Addgene NGS Result
TTAATGTAGTCTTATGCAATACTCTTGTAGTCTTGCAACATGGTAACGATGAGTTAGCAACATGCCTTAC
AAGGAGAGAAAAAGCACCGTGCATGCCGATTGGTGGAAGTAAGGTGGTACGATCGTGCCTTATTAGGAAG
GCAACAGACGGGTCTGACATGGATTGGACGAACCACTGAATTGCCGCATTGCAGAGATATTGTATTTAAG
TGCCTAGCTCGATACATAAACGGGTCTCTCTGGTTAGACCAGATCTGAGCCTGGGAGCTCTCTGGCTAAC
TAGGGAACCCACTGCTTAAGCCTCAATAAAGCTTGCCTTGAGTGCTTCAAGTAGTGTGTGCCCGTCTGTT
GTGTGACTCTGGTAACTAGAGATCCCTCAGACCCTTTTAGTCAGTGTGGAAAATCTCTAGCAGTGGCGCC
CGAACAGGGACTTGAAAGCGAAAGGGAAACCAGAGGAGCTCTCTCGACGCAGGACTCGGCTTGCTGAAGC
GCGCACGGCAAGAGGCGAGGGGCGGCGACTGGTGAGTACGCCAAAAATTTTGACTAGCGGAGGCTAGAAG
GAGAGAGATGGGTGCGAGAGCGTCAGTATTAAGCGGGGGAGAATTAGATCGCGATGGGAAAAAATTCGGT
TAAGGCCAGGGGGAAAGAAAAAATATAAATTAAAACATATAGTATGGGCAAGCAGGGAGCTAGAACGATT
CGCAGTTAATCCTGGCCTGTTAGAAACATCAGAAGGCTGTAGACAAATACTGGGACAGCTACAACCATCC
CTTCAGACAGGATCAGAAGAACTTAGATCATTATATAATACAGTAGCAACCCTCTATTGTGTGCATCAAA
GGATAGAGATAAAAGACACCAAGGAAGCTTTAGACAAGATAGAGGAAGAGCAAAACAAAAGTAAGACCAC
CGCACAGCAAGCGGCCGCTGATCTTCAGACCTGGAGGAGGAGATATGAGGGACAATTGGAGAAGTGAATT
ATATAAATATAAAGTAGTAAAAATTGAACCATTAGGAGTAGCACCCACCAAGGCAAAGAGAAGAGTGGTG
CAGAGAGAAAAAAGAGCAGTGGGAATAGGAGCTTTGTTCCTTGGGTTCTTGGGAGCAGCAGGAAGCACTA
TGGGCGCAGCGTCAATGACGCTGACGGTACAGGCCAGACAATTATTGTCTGGTATAGTGCAGCAGCAGAA
CAATTTGCTGAGGGCTATTGAGGCGCAACAGCATCTGTTGCAACTCACAGTCTGGGGCATCAAGCAGCTC
CAGGCAAGAATCCTGGCTGTGGAAAGATACCTAAAGGATCAACAGCTCCTGGGGATTTGGGGTTGCTCTG
GAAAACTCATTTGCACCACTGCTGTGCCTTGGAATGCTAGTTGGAGTAATAAATCTCTGGAACAGATTTG
GAATCACACGACCTGGATGGAGTGGGACAGAGAAATTAACAATTACACAAGCTTAATACACTCCTTAATT
GAAGAATCGCAAAACCAGCAAGAAAAGAATGAACAAGAATTATTGGAATTAGATAAATGGGCAAGTTTGT
GGAATTGGTTTAACATAACAAATTGGCTGTGGTATATAAAATTATTCATAATGATAGTAGGAGGCTTGGT
AGGTTTAAGAATAGTTTTTGCTGTACTTTCTATAGTGAATAGAGTTAGGCAGGGATATTCACCATTATCG
TTTCAGACCCACCTCCCAACCCCGAGGGGACCCATGCATTGCATCTCAATTAGTCAGCAACCAGGTGTGG
AAAGTCCCCAGGCTCCCCAGCAGGCAGAAGTATGCAAAGCATGCGTCTCAATTAGTCAGCAACCATAGTC
CCGCCCCTAACTCCGCCCATCCCGCCCCTAACTCCGCCCAGTTCCGCCCATTCTCCGCCCCATGGCTGAC
TAATTTTTTTTATTTATGCAGAGGCCGAGGCCGCCTCGGCCTCTGAGCTATTCCAGAAGTAGTGAGGAGG
CTTTTTTGGAGGCCTAGGCTTTTGCAAAAAGCTTTCTAGAGGTACCACCGGAGCTTACCATGACCGAGTA
CAAGCCCACGGTGCGCCTCGCCACCCGCGACGACGTCCCCAGGGCCGTACGCACCCTCGCCGCCGCGTTC
GCCGACTACCCCGCCACGCGCCACACCGTCGATCCGGACCGCCACATCGAGCGGGTCACCGAGCTGCAAG
AACTCTTCCTCACGCGCGTCGGGCTCGACATCGGCAAGGTGTGGGTCGCGGACGACGGCGCCGCCGTGGC
GGTCTGGACCACGCCGGAGAGCGTCGAAGCGGGGGCGGTGTTCGCCGAGATCGGCCCGCGCATGGCCGAG
TTGAGCGGTTCCCGGCTGGCCGCGCAGCAACAGATGGAAGGCCTCCTGGCGCCGCACCGGCCCAAGGAGC
CCGCGTGGTTCCTGGCCACCGTCGGCGTCTCGCCCGACCACCAGGGCAAGGGTCTGGGCAGCGCCGTCGT
GCTCCCCGGAGTGGAGGCGGCCGAGCGCGCCGGGGTGCCCGCCTTCCTGGAGACCTCCGCGCCCCGCAAC
CTCCCCTTCTACGAGCGGCTCGGCTTCACCGTCACCGCCGACGTCGAGGTGCCCGAAGGACCGCGCACCT
GGTGCATGACCCGCAAGCCCGGTGCCAGTTAACGAATTCTAGATCTTGAGACAAATGGCAGTATTCATCC
ACAATTTTAAAAGAAAAGGGGGGATTGGGGGGTACAGTGCAGGGGAAAGAATAGTAGACATAATAGCAAC
AGACATACAAACTAAAGAATTACAAAAACAAATTACAAAAATTCAAAATTTTCGGGTTTATTACAGGGAC
AGCAGAGATCCACTTTGGCGCCGGCTCGAGGCCTGCAGGTGCAAAGATGGATAAAGTTTTAAACAGAGAG
GAATCTTTGCAGCTAATGGACCTTCTAGGTCTTGAAAGGAGTGGGAATTGGCTCCGGTGCCCGTCAGTGG
GCAGAGCGCACATCGCCCACAGTCCCCGAGAAGTTGGGGGGAGGGGTCGGCAATTGAACCGGTGCCTAGA
GAAGGTGGCGCGGGGTAAACTGGGAAAGTGATGTCGTGTACTGGCTCCGCCTTTTTCCCGAGGGTGGGGG
AGAACCGTATATAAGTGCAGTAGTCGCCGTGAACGTTCTTTTTCGCAACGGGTTTGCCGCCAGAACACAG
GTAAGTGCCGTGTGTGGTTCCCGCGGGCCTGGCCTCTTTACGGGTTATGGCCCTTGCGTGCCTTGAATTA
CTTCCACCTGGCTGCAGTACGTGATTCTTGATCCCGAGCTTCGGGTTGGAAGTGGGTGGGAGAGTTCGAG
GCCTTGCGCTTAAGGAGCCCCTTCGCCTCGTGCTTGAGTTGAGGCCTGGCCTGGGCGCTGGGGCCGCCGC
GTGCGAATCTGGTGGCACCTTCGCGCCTGTCTCGCTGCTTTCGATAAGTCTCTAGCCATTTAAAATTTTT
GATGACCTGCTGCGACGCTTTTTTTCTGGCAAGATAGTCTTGTAAATGCGGGCCAAGATCTGCACACTGG
TATTTCGGTTTTTGGGGCCGCGGGCGGCGACGGGGCCCGTGCGTCCCAGCGCACATGTTCGGCGAGGCGG
GGCCTGCGAGCGCGGCCACCGAGAATCGGACGGGGGTAGTCTCAAGCTGGCCGGCCTGCTCTGGTGCCTG
GCCTCGCGCCGCCGTGTATCGCCCCGCCCTGGGCGGCAAGGCTGGCCCGGTCGGCACCAGTTGCGTGAGC
GGAAAGATGGCCGCTTCCCGGCCCTGCTGCAGGGAGCTCAAAATGGAGGACGCGGCGCTCGGGAGAGCGG
GCGGGTGAGTCACCCACACAAAGGAAAAGGGCCTTTCCGTCCTCAGCCGTCGCTTCATGTGACTCCACGG
AGTACCGGGCGCCGTCCAGGCACCTCGATTAGTTCTCGAGCTTTTGGAGTACGTCGTCTTTAGGTTGGGG
GGAGGGGTTTTATGCGATGGAGTTTCCCCACACTGAGTGGGTGGAGACTGAAGTTAGGCCAGCTTGGCAC
TTGATGTAATTCTCCTTGGAATTTGCCCTTTTTGAGTTTGGATCTTGGTTCATTCTCAAGCCTCAGACAG
TGGTTCAAAGTTTTTTTCTTCCATTTCAGGTGTCGTGAGGCTAGCATCGATTGATCAACAAGTTTGTACA
AAAAAGTTGGCATGTCTCAGGATAATGACACATTGATGAGAGACATCCTGGGGCATGAGCTCGCTGCTAT
GAGGCTGCAGAAGCTGGAACAGCAGCGGCGGCTGTTTGAAAAGAAGCAGCGACAGAAGCGCCAGGAGCTC
CTCATGGTTCAGGCCAATCCTGACGCTTCCCCGTGGCTTTGGCGCTCTTGTCTGCGGGAGGAGCGCCTTT
TAGGTGACAGAGGCCTTGGGAACCCTTTCCTCCGGAAGAAAGTGTCAGAGGCACATCTGCCCTCTGGCAT
CCACAGTGCCCTGGGCACCGTGAGCTGTGGTGGAGACGGCAGGGGCGAGCGCGGCCTCCCGACACCGCGG
ACAGAAGCAGTGTTCAGGAATCTCGGTCTCCAGTCCCCTTTCTTATCCTGGCTCCCAGACAATTCCGATG
CAGAATTGGAGGAAGTCTCCGTGGAGAATGGTTCCGTCTCTCCCCCACCTTTTAAACAGTCTCCGAGAAT
CCGACGCAAGGGTTGGCAAGCCCACCAACGACCTGGGACCCGTGCAGAGGGTGAGAGTGACTCCCAGGAT
ATGGGAGATGCACACAAGTCACCCAATATGGGACCAAACCCTGGAATGGATGGTGACTGTGTATATGAAA
ACTTGGCCTTCCAAAAGGAAGAAGACTTGGAAAAGAAGAGAGAGGCCTCTGAGTCTACAGGGACGAACTC
CTCAGCAGCACACAACGAAGAGTTGTCCAAGGCCCTGAAAGGCGAGGGTGGCACGGACAGCGACCATATG
AGGCACGAAGCCTCCTTGGCAATCCGCTCCCCCTGCCCTGGGCTGGAGGAGGACATGGAAGCCTACGTGC
TGCGGCCAGCGCTCCCGGGCACCATGATGCAGTGCTACCTCACCCGTGACAAGCACGGCGTGGACAAGGG
CTTGTTCCCCCTCTACTACCTCTACCTGGAGACCTCTGACAGCCTGCAGCGCTTCCTCCTGGCTGGGCGA
AAGAGAAGAAGGAGCAAAACTTCTAATTACCTCATCTCCCTGGATCCTACACACCTATCTCGGGACGGGG
ACAATTTCGTGGGCAAAGTCAGATCCAATGTCTTCAGCACCAAGTTCACCATCTTTGACAATGGGGTGAA
TCCTGACCGGGAGCATTTAACCAGGAATACTGCCCGGATCAGACAGGAGCTGGGGGCTGTGTGTTATGAG
CCCAACGTCTTAGGATACCTGGGGCCTCGGAAAATGACTGTGATTCTCCCAGGAACCAACAGCCAGAACC
AGCGAATCAATGTCCAGCCACTAAATGAACAGGAGTCGCTACTGAGTCGTTACCAACGTGGGGACAAACA
AGGGTTGCTTTTGTTGCACAACAAAACCCCGTCGTGGGACAAGGAGAACGGTGTCTACACGCTCAATTTC
CATGGTCGAGTCACTCGGGCTTCGGTGAAGAACTTCCAAATCGTGGATCCCAAACACCAAGAACATCTGG
TGCTCCAGTTCGGCCGAGTGGGCCCAGACACATTCACCATGGACTTCTGCTTTCCATTTAGCCCGCTCCA
GGCCTTCAGCATCTGCTTGTCCAGTTTCAATTACCCAACTTTCTTGTACAAAGTGGTTGATATCGGTAAG
CCTATCCCTAACCCTCTCCTCGGTCTCGATTCTACGTAGTAATGAACTAGTCCGTAACTTGAAAGTATTT
CGATTTCTTGGCTTTATATATCTTGTGGAAAGGACGAGCTGTTCGAGCGCCCTACAACCATACGCGTTAA
GTCGACAATCAACCTCTGGATTACAAAATTTGTGAAAGATTGACTGGTATTCTTAACTATGTTGCTCCTT
TTACGCTATGTGGATACGCTGCTTTAATGCCTTTGTATCATGCTATTGCTTCCCGTATGGCTTTCATTTT
CTCCTCCTTGTATAAATCCTGGTTGCTGTCTCTTTATGAGGAGTTGTGGCCCGTTGTCAGGCAACGTGGC
GTGGTGTGCACTGTGTTTGCTGACGCAACCCCCACTGGTTGGGGCATTGCCACCACCTGTCAGCTCCTTT
CCGGGACTTTCGCTTTCCCCCTCCCTATTGCCACGGCGGAACTCATCGCCGCCTGCCTTGCCCGCTGCTG
GACAGGGGCTCGGCTGTTGGGCACTGACAATTCCGTGGTGTTGTCGGGGAAATCATCGTCCTTTCCTTGG
CTGCTCGCCTGTGTTGCCACCTGGATTCTGCGCGGGACGTCCTTCTGCTACGTCCCTTCGGCCCTCAATC
CAGCGGACCTTCCTTCCCGCGGCCTGCTGCCGGCTCTGCGGCCTCTTCCGCGTCTTCGCCTTCGCCCTCA
GACGAGTCGGATCTCCCTTTGGGCCGCCTCCCCGCGTCGACTTTAAGACCAATGACTTACAAGGCAGCTG
TAGATCTTAGCCACTTTTTAAAAGAAAAGGGGGGACTGGAAGGGCTAATTCACTCCCAACGAAGACAAGA
TCTGCTTTTTGCTTGTACTGGGTCTCTCTGGTTAGACCAGATCTGAGCCTGGGAGCTCTCTGGCTAACTA
GGGAACCCACTGCTTAAGCCTCAATAAAGCTTGCCTTGAGTGCTTCAAGTAGTGTGTGCCCGTCTGTTGT
GTGACTCTGGTAACTAGAGATCCCTCAGACCCTTTTAGTCAGTGTGGAAAATCTCTAGCAGTACGTATAG
TAGTTCATGTCATCTTATTATTCAGTATTTATAACTTGCAAAGAAATGAATATCAGAGAGTGAGAGGAAC
TTGTTTATTGCAGCTTATAATGGTTACAAATAAAGCAATAGCATCACAAATTTCACAAATAAAGCATTTT
TTTCACTGCATTCTAGTTGTGGTTTGTCCAAACTCATCAATGTATCTTATCATGTCTGGCTCTAGCTATC
CCGCCCCTAACTCCGCCCATCCCGCCCCTAACTCCGCCCAGTTCCGCCCATTCTCCGCCCCATGGCTGAC
TAATTTTTTTTATTTATGCAGAGGCCGAGGCCGCCTCGGCCTCTGAGCTATTCCAGAAGTAGTGAGGAGG
CTTTTTTGGAGGCCTAGGGACGTACCCAATTCGCCCTATAGTGAGTCGTATTACGCGCGCTCACTGGCCG
TCGTTTTACAACGTCGTGACTGGGAAAACCCTGGCGTTACCCAACTTAATCGCCTTGCAGCACATCCCCC
TTTCGCCAGCTGGCGTAATAGCGAAGAGGCCCGCACCGATCGCCCTTCCCAACAGTTGCGCAGCCTGAAT
GGCGAATGGG
[124 nt withheld, positions 7361-7484]
C
[91 nt withheld, positions 7486-7576]
A
[49 nt withheld, positions 7578-7626]
CCTTTGACGTTGGAGTCCACGTTCTTT
[37 nt withheld, positions 7654-7690]
ACCCTATCTCGGTCTATTCTTTTGATTTATAAGGGATTTTGCCGATTTCGGCCTATTGGTTAAAAAATGA
GCTGATTTAACAAAAATTTAACGCGAATTTTAACAAAATATTAACGCTTACAATTTAGGTGGCACTTTTC
GGGGAAATGTGCGCGGAACCCCTATTTGTTTATTTTTCTAAATACATTCAAATATGTATCCGCTCATGAG
ACAATAACCCTGATAAATGCTTCAATAATATTGAAAAAGGAAGAGTATGAGTATTCAACATTTCCGTGTC
GCCCTTATTCCCTTTTTTGCGGCATTTTGCCTTCCTGTTTTTGCTCACCCAGAAACGCTGGTGAAAGTAA
AAGATGCTGAAGATCAGTTGGGTGCACGAGTGGGTTACATCGAACTGGATCTCAACAGCGGTAAGATCCT
TGAGAGTTTTCGCCCCGAAGAACGTTTTCCAATGATGAGCACTTTTAAAGTTCTGCTATGTGGCGCGGTA
TTATCCCGTATTGACGCCGGGCAAGAGCAACTCGGTCGCCGCATACACTATTCTCAGAATGACTTGGTTG
AGTACTCACCAGTCACAGAAAAGCATCTTACGGATGGCATGACAGTAAGAGAATTATGCAGTGCTGCCAT
AACCATGAGTGATAACACTGCGGCCAACTTACTTCTGACAACGATCGGAGGACCGAAGGAGCTAACCGCT
TTTTTGCACAACATGGGGGATCATGTAACTCGCCTTGATCGTTGGGAACCGGAGCTGAATGAAGCCATAC
CAAACGACGAGCGTGACACCACGATGCCTGTAGCAATGGCAACAACGTTGCGCAAACTATTAACTGGCGA
ACTACTTACTCTAGCTTCCCGGCAACAATTAATAGACTGGATGGAGGCGGATAAAGTTGCAGGACCACTT
CTGCGCTCGGCCCTTCCGGCTGGCTGGTTTATTGCTGATAAATCTGGAGCCGGTGAGCGTGGGTCTCGCG
GTATCATTGCAGCACTGGGGCCAGATGGTAAGCCCTCCCGTATCGTAGTTATCTACACGACGGGGAGTCA
GGCAACTATGGATGAACGAAATAGACAGATCGCTGAGATAGGTGCCTCACTGATTAAGCATTGGTAACTG
TCAGACCAAGTTTACTCATATATACTTTAGATTGATTTAAAACTTCATTTTTAATTTAAAAGGATCTAGG
TGAAGATCCTTTTTGATAATCTCATGACCAAAATCCCTTAACGTGAGTTTTCGTTCCACTGAGCGTCAGA
CCCCGTAGAAAAGATCAAAGGATCTTCTTGAGATCCTTTTTTTCTGCGCGTAATCTGCTGCTTGCAAACA
AAAAAACCACCGCTACCAGCGGTGGTTTGTTTGCCGGATCAAGAGCTACCAACTCTTTTTCCGAAGGTAA
CTGGCTTCAGCAGAGCGCAGATACCAAATACTGTTCTTCTAGTGTAGCCGTAGTTAGGCCACCACTTCAA
GAACTCTGTAGCACCGCCTACATACCTCGCTCTGCTAATCCTGTTACCAGTGGCTGCTGCCAGTGGCGAT
AAGTCGTGTCTTACCGGGTTGGACTCAAGACGATAGTTACCGGATAAGGCGCAGCGGTCGGGCTGAACGG
GGGGTTCGTGCACACAGCCCAGCTTGGAGCGAACGACCTACACCGAACTGAGATACCTACAGCGTGAGCT
ATGAGAAAGCGCCACGCTTCCCGAAGGGAGAAAGGCGGACAGGTATCCGGTAAGCGGCAGGGTCGGAACA
GGAGAGCGCACGAGGGAGCTTCCAGGGGGAAACGCCTGGTATCTTTATAGTCCTGTCGGGTTTCGCCACC
TCTGACTTGAGCGTCGATTTTTGTGATGCTCGTCAGGGGGGCGGAGCCTATGGAAAAACGCCAGCAACGC
GGCCTTTTTACGGTTCCTGGCCTTTTGCTGGCCTTTTGCTCACATGTTCTTTCCTGCGTTATCCCCTGAT
TCTGTGGATAACCGTATTACCGCCTTTGAGTGAGCTGATACCGCTCGCCGCAGCCGAACGACCGAGCGCA
GCGAGTCAGTGAGCGAGGAAGCGGAAGAGCGCCCAATACGCAAACCGCCTCTCCCCGCGCGTTGGCCGAT
TCATTAATGCAGCTGGCACGACAGGTTTCCCGACTGGAAAGCGGGCAGTGAGCGCAACGCAATTAATGTG
AGTTAGCTCACTCATTAGGCACCCCAGGCTTTACACTTTATGCTTCCGGCTCGTATGTTGTGTGGAATTG
TGAGCGGATAACAATTTCACACAGGAAACAGCTATGACCATGATTACGCCAAGCGCGCAATTAACCCTCA
CTAAAGGGAACAAAAGCTGGAGCTGCAAGC
