>Addgene plasmid #144452 | TFORF2976 | depositor partial sequence | sequence record 285471 | Insert
ATCGATTGATCAACAAGTTTGTACAAAAAAGTTGGCATGTCTCAGGATAATGACACATTGATGAGAGACA
TCCTGGGGCATGAGCTCGCTGCTATGAGGCTGCAGAAGCTGGAACAGCAGCGGCGGCTGTTTGAAAAGAA
GCAGCGACAGAAGCGCCAGGAGCTCCTCATGGTTCAGGCCAATCCTGACGCTTCCCCGTGGCTTTGGCGC
TCTTGTCTGCGGGAGGAGCGCCTTTTAGGTGACAGAGGCCTTGGGAACCCTTTCCTCCGGAAGAAAGTGT
CAGAGGCACATCTGCCCTCTGGCATCCACAGTGCCCTGGGCACCGTGAGCTGTGGTGGAGACGGCAGGGG
CGAGCGCGGCCTCCCGACACCGCGGACAGAAGCAGTGTTCAGGAATCTCGGTCTCCAGTCCCCTTTCTTA
TCCTGGCTCCCAGACAATTCCGATGCAGAATTGGAGGAAGTCTCCGTGGAGAATGGTTCCGTCTCTCCCC
CACCTTTTAAACAGTCTCCGAGAATCCGACGCAAGGGTTGGCAAGCCCACCAACGACCTGGGACCCGTGC
AGAGGGTGAGAGTGACTCCCAGGATATGGGAGATGCACACAAGTCACCCAATATGGGACCAAACCCTGGA
ATGGATGGTGACTGTGTATATGAAAACTTGGCCTTCCAAAAGGAAGAAGACTTGGAAAAGAAGAGAGAGG
CCTCTGAGTCTACAGGGACGAACTCCTCAGCAGCACACAACGAAGAGTTGTCCAAGGCCCTGAAAGGCGA
GGGTGGCACGGACAGCGACCATATGAGGCACGAAGCCTCCTTGGCAATCCGCTCCCCCTGCCCTGGGCTG
GAGGAGGACATGGAAGCCTACGTGCTGCGGCCAGCGCTCCCGGGCACCATGATGCAGTGCTACCTCACCC
GTGACAAGCACGGCGTGGACAAGGGCTTGTTCCCCCTCTACTACCTCTACCTGGAGACCTCTGACAGCCT
GCAGCGCTTCCTCCTGGCTGGGCGAAAGAGAAGAAGGAGCAAAACTTCTAATTACCTCATCTCCCTGGAT
CCTACACACCTATCTCGGGACGGGGACAATTTCGTGGGCAAAGTCAGATCCAATGTCTTCAGCACCAAGT
TCACCATCTTTGACAATGGGGTGAATCCTGACCGGGAGCATTTAACCAGGAATACTGCCCGGATCAGACA
GGAGCTGGGGGCTGTGTGTTATGAGCCCAACGTCTTAGGATACCTGGGGCCTCGGAAAATGACTGTGATT
CTCCCAGGAACCAACAGCCAGAACCAGCGAATCAATGTCCAGCCACTAAATGAACAGGAGTCGCTACTGA
GTCGTTACCAACGTGGGGACAAACAAGGGTTGCTTTTGTTGCACAACAAAACCCCGTCGTGGGACAAGGA
GAACGGTGTCTACACGCTCAATTTCCATGGTCGAGTCACTCGGGCTTCGGTGAAGAACTTCCAAATCGTG
GATCCCAAACACCAAGAACATCTGGTGCTCCAGTTCGGCCGAGTGGGCCCAGACACATTCACCATGGACT
TCTGCTTTCCATTTAGCCCGCTCCAGGCCTTCAGCATCTGCTTGTCCAGTTTCAATTACCCAACTTTCTT
GTACAAAGTGGTTGATATCGGTAAGCCTATCCCTAACCCTCTCCTCGGTCTCGATTCTACGTAGTAATGA
ACTAGTCCGTAACTTGAAAGTATTTCGATTTCTTGGCTTTATATATCTTGTGGAAAGGACGAGCTGTTCG
AGCGCCCTACAACCAT
