>Addgene plasmid #144452 | TFORF2976 | depositor partial sequence | sequence record 285472 | Barcode
GCTGTTCGAGCGCCCTACAACCAT
